>Addgene plasmid #251679 | lentiCRISPR v2-sgFDX1-1 | addgene full sequence | sequence record 498904 | Addgene NGS Result
TTGAGATCCTTTTTTTCTGCGCGTAATCTGCTGCTTGCAAACAAAAAAACCACCGCTACCAGCGGTGGTT
TGTTTGCCGGATCAAGAGCTACCAACTCTTTTTCCGAAGGTAACTGGCTTCAGCAGAGCGCAGATACCAA
ATACTGTTCTTCTAGTGTAGCCGTAGTTAGGCCACCACTTCAAGAACTCTGTAGCACCGCCTACATACCT
CGCTCTGCTAATCCTGTTACCAGTGGCTGCTGCCAGTGGCGATAAGTCGTGTCTTACCGGGTTGGACTCA
AGACGATAGTTACCGGATAAGGCGCAGCGGTCGGGCTGAACGGGGGGTTCGTGCACACAGCCCAGCTTGG
AGCGAACGACCTACACCGAACTGAGATACCTACAGCGTGAGCTATGAGAAAGCGCCACGCTTCCCGAAGG
GAGAAAGGCGGACAGGTATCCGGTAAGCGGCAGGGTCGGAACAGGAGAGCGCACGAGGGAGCTTCCAGGG
GGAAACGCCTGGTATCTTTATAGTCCTGTCGGGTTTCGCCACCTCTGACTTGAGCGTCGATTTTTGTGAT
GCTCGTCAGGGGGGCGGAGCCTATGGAAAAACGCCAGCAACGCGGCCTTTTTACGGTTCCTGGCCTTTTG
CTGGCCTTTTGCTCACATGTTCTTTCCTGCGTTATCCCCTGATTCTGTGGATAACCGTATTACCGCCTTT
GAGTGAGCTGATACCGCTCGCCGCAGCCGAACGACCGAGCGCAGCGAGTCAGTGAGCGAGGAAGCGGAAG
AGCGCCCAATACGCAAACCGCCTCTCCCCGCGCGTTGGCCGATTCATTAATGCAGCTGGCACGACAGGTT
TCCCGACTGGAAAGCGGGCAGTGAGCGCAACGCAATTAATGTGAGTTAGCTCACTCATTAGGCACCCCAG
GCTTTACACTTTATGCTTCCGGCTCGTATGTTGTGTGGAATTGTGAGCGGATAACAATTTCACACAGGAA
ACAGCTATGACCATGATTACGCCAAGCTCTAGCTAGAGGTCGACGGTATACAGACATGATAAGATACATT
GATGAGTTTGGACAAACCACAACTAGAATGCAGTGAAAAAAATGCTTTATTTGTGAAATTTGTGATGCTA
TTGCTTTATTTGTAACCATTATAAGCTGCAATAAACAAGTTGGGGTGGGCGAAGAACTCCAGCATGAGAT
CCCCGCGCTGGAGGATCATCCAGCCGGCGTCCCGGAAAACGATTCCGAAGCCCAACCTTTCATAGAAGGC
GGCGGTGGAATCGAAATCTCGTAGCACGTGTCAGTCCTGCTCCTCGGCCACGAAGTGCACGCAGTTGCCG
GCCGGGTCGCGCAGGGCGAACTCCCGCCCCCACGGCTGCTCGCCGATCTCGGTCATGGCCGGCCCGGAGG
CGTCCCGGAAGTTCGTGGACACGACCTCCGACCACTCGGCGTACAGCTCGTCCAGGCCGCGCACCCACAC
CCAGGCCAGGGTGTTGTCCGGCACCACCTGGTCCTGGACCGCGCTGATGAACAGGGTCACGTCGTCCCGG
ACCACACCGGCGAAGTCGTCCTCCACGAAGTCCCGGGAGAACCCGAGCCGGTCGGTCCAGAACTCGACCG
CTCCGGCGACGTCGCGCGCGGTGAGCACCGGAACGGCACTGGTCAACTTGGCCATGGTTTAGTTCCTCAC
CTTGTCGTATTATACTATGCCGATATACTATGCCGATGATTAATTGTCAACACGTGCTGATCAGATCCGA
AAATGGATATACAAGCTCCCGGGAGCTTTTTGCAAAAGCCTAGGCCTCCAAAAAAGCCTCCTCACTACTT
CTGGAATAGCTCAGAGGCAGAGGCGGCCTCGGCCTCTGCATAAATAAAAAAAATTAGTCAGCCATGGGGC
GGAGAATGGGCGGAACTGGGCGGAGTTAGGGGCGGGATGGGCGGAGTTAGGGGCGGGACTATGGTTGCTG
ACTAATTGAGATGCATGCTTTGCATACTTCTGCCTGCTGGGGAGCCTGGGGACTTTCCACACCTGGTTGC
TGACTAATTGAGATGCATGCTTTGCATACTTCTGCCTGCTGGGGAGCCTGGGGACTTTCCACACCCTAAC
TGACACACATTCCACAGAATTAATTCGCGTTAAATTTTTGTTAAATCAGCTCATTTTTTAACCAATAGGC
CGAAATCGGCAAAATCCCTTATAAATCAAAAGAATAGACCGAGATAGGGT
[37 nt withheld, positions 2221-2257]
AAAGAACGTGGACTCCAACGTCAAAGG
[49 nt withheld, positions 2285-2333]
T
[91 nt withheld, positions 2335-2425]
G
[124 nt withheld, positions 2427-2550]
GGGGATACCCCCTAGAGCCCCAGCTGGTTCTTTCCGCCTCAGAAGCCATAGAGCCCACCGCATCCCCAGC
ATGCCTGCTATTGTCTTCCCAATCCTCCCCCTTGCTGTCCTGCCCCACCCCACCCCCCAGAATAGAATGA
CACCTACTCAGACAATGCGATGCAATTTCCTCATTTTATTAGGAAAGGACAGTGGGAGTGGCACCTTCCA
GGGTCAAGGAAGGCACGGGGGAGGGGCAAACAACAGATGGCTGGCAACTAGAAGGCACAGTCGAGGCTGA
TCAGCGGGTTTAAACGGGCCCTGCTAGAGATTTTCCACACTGACTAAAAGGGTCTGAGGGATCTCTAGTT
ACCAGAGTCACACAACAGACGGGCACACACTACTTGAAGCACTCAAGGCAAGCTTTATTGAGGCTTAAGC
AGTGGGTTCCCTAGTTAGCCAGAGAGCTCCCAGGCTCAGATCTGGTCTAACCAGAGAGACCCAGTACAAG
CAAAAAGCAGATCTTGTCTTCGTTGGGAGTGAATTAGCCCTTCCAGTCCCCCCTTTTCTTTTAAAAAGTG
GCTAAGATCTACAGCTGCCTTGTAAGTCATTGGTCTTAAAGTCGACGCGGGGAGGCGGCCCAAAGGGAGA
TCCGACTCGTCTGAGGGCGAAGGCGAAGACGCGGAAGAGGCCGCAGAGCCGGCAGCAGGCCGCGGGAAGG
AAGGTCCGCTGGATTGAGGGCCGAAGGGACGTAGCAGAAGGACGTCCCGCGCAGAATCCAGGTGGCAACA
CAGGCGAGCAGCCAAGGAAAGGACGATGATTTCCCCGACAACACCACGGAATTGTCAGTGCCCAACAGCC
GAGCCCCTGTCCAGCAGCGGGCAAGGCAGGCGGCGATGAGTTCCGCCGTGGCAATAGGGAGGGGGAAAGC
GAAAGTCCCGGAAAGGAGCTGACAGGTGGTGGCAATGCCCCAACCAGTGGGGGTTGCGTCAGCAAACACA
GTGCACACCACGCCACGTTGCCTGACAACGGGCCACAACTCCTCATAAAGAGACAGCAACCAGGATTTAT
ACAAGGAGGAGAAAATGAAAGCCATACGGGAAGCAATAGCATGATACAAAGGCATTAAAGCAGCGTATCC
ACATAGCGTAAAAGGAGCAACATAGTTAAGAATACCAGTCAATCTTTCACAAATTTTGTAATCCAGAGGT
TGATTGTCGACTTAACGCGTTCAGGCACCGGGCTTGCGGGTCATGCACCAGGTGCGCGGTCCTTCGGGCA
CCTCGACGTCGGCGGTGACGGTGAAGCCGAGCCGCTCGTAGAAGGGGAGGTTGCGGGGCGCGGAGGTCTC
CAGGAAGGCGGGCACCCCGGCGCGCTCGGCCGCCTCCACTCCGGGGAGCACGACGGCGCTGCCCAGACCC
TTGCCCTGGTGGTCGGGCGAGACTCCGACGGTGGCCAGGAACCACGCGGGCTCCTTGGGCCGGTGCGGCG
CCAGGAGGCCTTCCATCTGTTGCTGCGCGGCCAGCCGGGAACCGCTCAACTCGGCCATGCGCGGGCCGAT
CTCGGCGAACACCGCCCCCGCTTCGACGCTCTCCGGCGTGGTCCAGACCGCCACCGCGGCGCCGTCGTCC
GCGACCCACACCTTGCCGATGTCGAGCCCGACGCGCGTGAGGAAGAGTTCTTGCAGCTCGGTGACCCGCT
CGATGTGGCGGTCCGGATCGACGGTGTGGCGCGTGGCGGGGTAGTCGGCGAACGCGGCGGCGAGGGTGCG
TACGGCCCTGGGGACGTCGTCGCGGGTGGCGAGGCGCACCGTGGGCTTGTACTCGGTCGGTCCAGGATTC
TCTTCGACATCTCCGGCTTGTTTCAGCAGAGAGAAGTTTGTTGCGCCGGATCCCTTATCGTCATCGTCTT
TGTAATCTTTCTTCTTCTTAGCCTGTCCAGCCTTCTTTGTGGCGGCAGGTCGCTTGTCGCCTCCCAGCTG
AGACAGGTCGATCCGTGTCTCGTACAGGCCGGTGATGCTCTGGTGGATCAGGGTGGCGTCCAGCACCTCT
TTGGTGCTGGTGTACCTCTTCCGGTCGATGGTGGTGTCAAAGTACTTGAAGGCGGCAGGGGCTCCCAGAT
TGGTCAGGGTAAACAGGTGGATGATATTCTCGGCCTGCTCTCTGATGGGCTTATCCCGGTGCTTGTTGTA
GGCGGACAGCACTTTGTCCAGATTAGCGTCGGCCAGGATCACTCTCTTGGAGAACTCGCTGATCTGCTCG
ATGATCTCGTCCAGGTAGTGCTTGTGCTGTTCCACAAACAGCTGTTTCTGCTCATTATCCTCGGGGGAGC
CCTTCAGCTTCTCATAGTGGCTGGCCAGGTACAGGAAGTTCACATATTTGGAGGGCAGGGCCAGTTCGTT
TCCCTTCTGCAGTTCGCCGGCAGAGGCCAGCATTCTCTTCCGGCCGTTTTCCAGCTCGAACAGGGAGTAC
TTAGGCAGCTTGATGATCAGGTCCTTTTTCACTTCTTTGTAGCCCTTGGCTTCCAGAAAGTCGATGGGAT
TCTTCTCGAAGCTGCTTCTTTCCATGATGGTGATCCCCAGCAGCTCTTTCACACTCTTCAGTTTCTTGGA
CTTGCCCTTTTCCACTTTGGCCACCACCAGCACAGAATAGGCCACGGTGGGGCTGTCGAAGCCGCCGTAC
TTCTTAGGGTCCCAGTCCTTCTTTCTGGCGATCAGCTTATCGCTGTTCCTCTTGGGCAGGATAGACTCTT
TGCTGAAGCCGCCTGTCTGCACCTCGGTCTTTTTCACGATATTCACTTGGGGCATGCTCAGCACTTTCCG
CACGGTGGCAAAATCCCGGCCCTTATCCCACACGATCTCCCCGGTTTCGCCGTTTGTCTCGATCAGAGGC
CGCTTCCGGATCTCGCCGTTGGCCAGGGTAATCTCGGTCTTGAAAAAGTTCATGATGTTGCTGTAGAAGA
AGTACTTGGCGGTAGCCTTGCCGATTTCCTGCTCGCTCTTGGCGATCATCTTCCGCACGTCGTACACCTT
GTAGTCGCCGTACACGAACTCGCTTTCCAGCTTAGGGTACTTTTTGATCAGGGCGGTTCCCACGACGGCG
TTCAGGTAGGCGTCGTGGGCGTGGTGGTAGTTGTTGATCTCGCGCACTTTGTAAAACTGGAAATCCTTCC
GGAAATCGGACACCAGCTTGGACTTCAGGGTGATCACTTTCACTTCCCGGATCAGCTTGTCATTCTCGTC
GTACTTAGTGTTCATCCGGGAGTCCAGGATCTGTGCCACGTGCTTTGTGATCTGCCGGGTTTCCACCAGC
TGTCTCTTGATGAAGCCGGCCTTATCCAGTTCGCTCAGGCCGCCTCTCTCGGCCTTGGTCAGATTGTCGA
ACTTTCTCTGGGTAATCAGCTTGGCGTTCAGCAGCTGCCGCCAGTAGTTCTTCATCTTCTTCACGACCTC
TTCGGAGGGCACGTTGTCGCTCTTGCCCCGGTTCTTGTCGCTTCTGGTCAGCACCTTGTTGTCGATGGAG
TCGTCCTTCAGAAAGCTCTGAGGCACGATATGGTCCACATCGTAGTCGGACAGCCGGTTGATGTCCAGTT
CCTGGTCCACGTACATATCCCGCCCATTCTGCAGGTAGTACAGGTACAGCTTCTCGTTCTGCAGCTGGGT
GTTTTCCACGGGGTGTTCTTTCAGGATCTGGCTGCCCAGCTCTTTGATGCCCTCTTCGATCCGCTTCATT
CTCTCGCGGCTGTTCTTCTGTCCCTTCTGGGTGGTCTGGTTCTCTCTGGCCATTTCGATCACGATGTTCT
CGGGCTTGTGCCGGCCCATCACTTTCACGAGCTCGTCCACCACCTTCACTGTCTGCAGGATGCCCTTCTT
AATGGCGGGGCTGCCGGCCAGATTGGCAATGTGCTCGTGCAGGCTATCGCCCTGGCCGGACACCTGGGCT
TTCTGGATGTCCTCTTTAAAGGTCAGGCTGTCGTCGTGGATCAGCTGCATGAAGTTTCTGTTGGCGAAGC
CGTCGGACTTCAGGAAATCCAGGATTGTCTTGCCGGACTGCTTGTCCCGGATGCCGTTGATCAGCTTCCG
GCTCAGCCTGCCCCAGCCGGTGTATCTCCGCCGCTTCAGCTGCTTCATCACTTTGTCGTCGAACAGGTGG
GCATAGGTTTTCAGCCGTTCCTCGATCATCTCTCTGTCCTCAAACAGTGTCAGGGTCAGCACGATATCTT
CCAGAATGTCCTCGTTTTCCTCATTGTCCAGGAAGTCCTTGTCCTTGATAATTTTCAGCAGATCGTGGTA
TGTGCCCAGGGAGGCGTTGAACCGATCTTCCACGCCGGAGATTTCCACGGAGTCGAAGCACTCGATTTTC
TTGAAGTAGTCCTCTTTCAGCTGCTTCACGGTCACTTTCCGGTTGGTCTTGAACAGCAGGTCCACGATGG
CCTTTTTCTGCTCGCCGCTCAGGAAGGCGGGCTTTCTCATTCCCTCGGTCACGTATTTCACTTTGGTCAG
CTCGTTATACACGGTGAAGTACTCGTACAGCAGGCTGTGCTTGGGCAGCACCTTCTCGTTGGGCAGGTTC
TTATCGAAGTTGGTCATCCGCTCGATGAAGCTCTGGGCGGAAGCGCCCTTGTCCACCACTTCCTCGAAGT
TCCAGGGGGTGATGGTTTCCTCGCTCTTTCTGGTCATCCAGGCGAATCTGCTGTTTCCCCTGGCCAGAGG
GCCCACGTAGTAGGGGATGCGGAAGGTCAGGATCTTCTCGATCTTTTCCCGGTTGTCCTTCAGGAATGGG
TAAAAATCTTCCTGCCGCCGCAGAATGGCGTGCAGCTCTCCCAGGTGGATCTGGTGGGGGATGCTGCCGT
TGTCGAAGGTCCGCTGCTTCCGCAGCAGGTCCTCTCTGTTCAGCTTCACGAGCAGTTCCTCGGTGCCGTC
CATCTTTTCCAGGATGGGCTTGATGAACTTGTAGAACTCTTCCTGGCTGGCTCCGCCGTCAATGTAGCCG
GCGTAGCCGTTCTTGCTCTGGTCGAAGAAAATCTCTTTGTACTTCTCAGGCAGCTGCTGCCGCACGAGAG
CTTTCAGCAGGGTCAGGTCCTGGTGGTGCTCGTCGTATCTCTTGATCATAGAGGCGCTCAGGGGGGCCTT
GGTGATCTCGGTGTTCACTCTCAGGATGTCGCTCAGCAGGATGGCGTCGGACAGGTTCTTGGCGGCCAGA
AACAGGTCGGCGTACTGGTCGCCGATCTGGGCCAGCAGGTTGTCCAGGTCGTCGTCGTAGGTGTCCTTGC
TCAGCTGCAGTTTGGCATCCTCGGCCAGGTCGAAGTTGCTCTTGAAGTTGGGGGTCAGGCCCAGGCTCAG
GGCAATCAGGTTTCCGAACAGGCCATTCTTCTTCTCGCCGGGCAGCTGGGCGATCAGATTTTCCAGCCGT
CTGCTCTTGCTCAGTCTGGCAGACAGGATGGCCTTGGCGTCCACGCCGCTGGCGTTGATGGGGTTTTCCT
CGAACAGCTGGTTGTAGGTCTGCACCAGCTGGATGAACAGCTTGTCCACGTCGCTGTTGTCGGGGTTCAG
GTCGCCCTCGATCAGGAAGTGGCCCCGGAACTTGATCATGTGGGCCAGGGCCAGATAGATCAGCCGCAGG
TCGGCCTTGTCGGTGCTGTCCACCAGTTTCTTTCTCAGGTGGTAGATGGTGGGGTACTTCTCGTGGTAGG
CCACCTCGTCCACGATGTTGCCGAAGATGGGGTGCCGCTCGTGCTTCTTATCCTCTTCCACCAGGAAGGA
CTCTTCCAGTCTGTGGAAGAAGCTGTCGTCCACCTTGGCCATCTCGTTGCTGAAGATCTCTTGCAGATAG
CAGATCCGGTTCTTCCGTCTGGTGTATCTTCTTCTGGCGGTTCTCTTCAGCCGGGTGGCCTCGGCTGTTT
CGCCGCTGTCGAACAGCAGGGCTCCGATCAGGTTCTTCTTGATGCTGTGCCGGTCGGTGTTGCCCAGCAC
CTTGAATTTCTTGCTGGGCACCTTGTACTCGTCGGTGATCACGGCCCAGCCCACAGAGTTGGTGCCGATG
TCCAGGCCGATGCTGTACTTCTTGTCCATGGTGGCAGCGCTCTAGAACCGGTCCTGTGTTCTGGCGGCAA
ACCCGTTGCGAAAAAGAACGTTCACGGCGACTACTGCACTTATATACGGTTCTCCCCCACCCTCGGGAAA
AAGGCGGAGCCAGTACACGACATCACTTTCCCAGTTTACCCCGCGCCACCTTCTCTAGGCACCGGATCAA
TTGCCGACCCCTCCCCCCAACTTCTCGGGGACTGTGGGCGATGTGCGCTCTGCCCACTGACGGGCACCGG
AGCCAATTCCCACTCCTTTCAAGACCTAGCTAGCGAATTCAAAAAAGCACCGACTCGGTGCCACTTTTTC
AAGTTGATAACGGACTAGCCTTATTTTAACTTGCTATTTCTAGCTCTAAAACCGCTGGATCCAGCGGCCT
GCCGGTGTTTCGTCCTTTCCACAAGATATATAAAGCCAAGAAATCGAAATACTTTCAAGTTACGGTAAGC
ATATGATAGTCCATTTTAAAACATAATTTTAAAACTGCAAACTACCCAAGAAATTATTACTTTCTACGTC
ACGTATTTTGTACTAATATCTTTGTGTTTACAGTCAAATTAATTCTAATTATCTCTCTAACAGCCTTGTA
TCGTATATGCAAATATGAAGGAATCATGGGAAATAGGCCCTCGGTACCTTAATTAACCAAACTGGATCTC
TGCTGTCCCTGTAATAAACCCGAAAATTTTGAATTTTTGTAATTTGTTTTTGTAATTCTTTAGTTTGTAT
GTCTGTTGCTATTATGTCTACTATTCTTTCCCCTGCACTGTACCCCCCAATCCCCCCTTTTCTTTTAAAA
TTGTGGATGAATACTGCCATTTGTCTGCAGAATTGGCGCACGCAGTGCCGATCCGTTCACTAATCGAATG
GATCTGTCTCTGTCTCTCTCTCCACCTTCTTCTTCTATTCCTTCGGGCCTGTCGGGTCCCCTCGGGGTTG
GGAGGTGGGTCTGAAACGATAATGGTGAATATCCCTGCCTAACTCTATTCACTATAGAAAGTACAGCAAA
AACTATTCTTAAACCTACCAAGCCTCCTACTATCATTATGAATAATTTTATATACCACAGCCAATTTGTT
ATGTTAAACCAATTCCACAAACTTGCCCATTTATCTAATTCCAATAATTCTTGTTCATTCTTTTCTTGCT
GGTTTTGCGATTCTTCAATTAAGGAGTGTATTAAGCTTGTGTAATTGTTAATTTCTCTGTCCCACTCCAT
CCAGGTCGTGTGATTCCAAATCTGTTCCAGAGATTTATTACTCCAACTAGCATTCCAAGGCACAGCAGTG
GTGCAAATGAGTTTTCCAGAGCAACCCCAAATCCCCAGGAGCTGTTGATCCTTTAGGTATCTTTCCACAG
CCAGGATTCTTGCCTGGAGCTGCTTGATGCCCCAGACTGTGAGTTGCAACAGATGCTGTTGCGCCTCAAT
AGCCCTCAGCAAATTGTTCTGCTGCTGCACTATACCAGACAATAATTGTCTGGCCTGTACCGTCAGCGTC
ATTGACGCTGCGCCCATAGTGCTTCCTGCTGCTCCCAAGAACCCAAGGAACAAAGCTCCTATTCCCACTG
CTCTTTTTTCTCTCTGCACCACTCTTCTCTTTGCCTTGGTGGGTGCTACTCCTAATGGTTCAATTTTTAC
TACTTTATATTTATATAATTCACTTCTCCAATTGTCCCTCATATCTCCTCCTCCAGGTCTGAAGATCAGC
GGCCGCTTGCTGTGCGGTGGTCTTACTTTTGTTTTGCTCTTCCTCTATCTTGTCTAAAGCTTCCTTGGTG
TCTTTTATCTCTATCCTTTGATGCACACAATAGAGGGTTGCTACTGTATTATATAATGATCTAAGTTCTT
CTGATCCTGTCTGAAGGGATGGTTGTAGCTGTCCCAGTATTTGTCTACAGCCTTCTGATGTTTCTAACAG
GCCAGGATTAACTGCGAATCGTTCTAGCTCCCTGCTTGCCCATACTATATGTTTTAATTTATATTTTTTC
TTTCCCCCTGGCCTTAACCGAATTTTTTCCCATCGCGATCTAATTCTCCCCCGCTTAATACTGACGCTCT
CGCACCCATCTCTCTCCTTCTAGCCTCCGCTAGTCAAAATTTTTGGCGTACTCACCAGTCGCCGCCCCTC
GCCTCTTGCCGTGCGCGCTTCAGCAAGCCGAGTCCTGCGTCGAGAGAGCTCCTCTGGTTTCCCTTTCGCT
TTCAAGTCCCTGTTCGGGCGCCACTGCTAGAGATTTTCCACACTGACTAAAAGGGTCTGAGGGATCTCTA
GTTACCAGAGTCACACAACAGACGGGCACACACTACTTGAAGCACTCAAGGCAAGCTTTATTGAGGCTTA
AGCAGTGGGTTCCCTAGTTAGCCAGAGAGCTCCCAGGCTCAGATCTGGTCTAACCAGAGAGACCCAGTAC
AGGCAAAACGCGCTGCTTATATAGACCTCCCACCGTACACGCCTACCGCCCATTTGCGTCAATGGGGCGG
AGTTGTTACGACATTTTGGAAAGTCCCGTTGATTTTGGTGCCAAAACAAACTCCCATTGACGTCAATGGG
GTGGAGACTTGGAAATCCCCGTGAGTCAAACCGCTATCCACGCCCATTGATGTACTGCCAAAACCGCATC
ACCATGGTAATAGCGATGACTAATACGTAGATGTACTGCCAAGTAGGAAAGTCCCATAAGGTCATGTACT
GGGCATAATGCCAGGCGGGCCATTTACCGTCATTGACGTCAATAGGGGGCGTACTTGGCATATGATACAC
TTGATGTACTGCCAAGTGGGCAGTTTACCGTAAATACTCCACCCATTGACGTCAATGGAAAGTCCCTATT
GGCGTTACTATGGGAACATACGTCATTATTGACGTCAATGGGCGGGGGTCGTTGGGCGGTCAGCCAGGCG
GGCCATTTACCGTAAGTTATGTAACGCGGAACTCCATATATGGGCTATGAACTAATGACCCCGTAATTGA
TTACTATTAATAACTAGTCAATAATCAATGTCAACGCGTATATCTGGCCCGTACATCGCGAAGCAGCGCA
AAACGCCTAACCCTAAGCAGATTCTTCATGCAATTGTCGGTCAAGCCTTGCCTTGTTGTAGCTTAAATTT
TGCTCGCGCACTACTCAGCGACCTCCAACACACAAGCAGGGAGCAGATACTGGCTTAACTATGCGGCATC
AGAGCAGATTGTACTGAGAGTGCACCATAGGGGATCGGGAGATCTCCCGATCCGTCGACGTCAGGTGGCA
CTTTTCGGGGAAATGTGCGCGGAACCCCTATTTGTTTATTTTTCTAAATACATTCAAATATGTATCCGCT
CATGAGACAATAACCCTGATAAATGCTTCAATAATATTGAAAAAGGAAGAGTATGAGTATTCAACATTTC
CGTGTCGCCCTTATTCCCTTTTTTGCGGCATTTTGCCTTCCTGTTTTTGCTCACCCAGAAACGCTGGTGA
AAGTAAAAGATGCTGAAGATCAGTTGGGTGCACGAGTGGGTTACATCGAACTGGATCTCAACAGCGGTAA
GATCCTTGAGAGTTTTCGCCCCGAAGAACGTTTTCCAATGATGAGCACTTTTAAAGTTCTGCTATGTGGC
GCGGTATTATCCCGTATTGACGCCGGGCAAGAGCAACTCGGTCGCCGCATACACTATTCTCAGAATGACT
TGGTTGAGTACTCACCAGTCACAGAAAAGCATCTTACGGATGGCATGACAGTAAGAGAATTATGCAGTGC
TGCCATAACCATGAGTGATAACACTGCGGCCAACTTACTTCTGACAACGATCGGAGGACCGAAGGAGCTA
ACCGCTTTTTTGCACAACATGGGGGATCATGTAACTCGCCTTGATCGTTGGGAACCGGAGCTGAATGAAG
CCATACCAAACGACGAGCGTGACACCACGATGCCTGTAGCAATGGCAACAACGTTGCGCAAACTATTAAC
TGGCGAACTACTTACTCTAGCTTCCCGGCAACAATTAATAGACTGGATGGAGGCGGATAAAGTTGCAGGA
CCACTTCTGCGCTCGGCCCTTCCGGCTGGCTGGTTTATTGCTGATAAATCTGGAGCCGGTGAGCGTGGGT
CTCGCGGTATCATTGCAGCACTGGGGCCAGATGGTAAGCCCTCCCGTATCGTAGTTATCTACACGACGGG
GAGTCAGGCAACTATGGATGAACGAAATAGACAGATCGCTGAGATAGGTGCCTCACTGATTAAGCATTGG
TAACTGTCAGACCAAGTTTACTCATATATACTTTAGATTGATTTAAAACTTCATTTTTAATTTAAAAGGA
TCTAGGTGAAGATCCTTTTTGATAATCTCATGACCAAAATCCCTTAACGTGAGTTTTCGTTCCACTGAGC
GTCAGACCCCGTAGAAAAGATCAAAGGATCTTC
Features (pLannotate 1.2.2; 33 found; start..end, strand, type, name):
      1..589     +  rep_origin     ori: high-copy-number ColE1/pMB1/pBR322/pUC origin of replication
    772..864     +  CDS            lacI (fragment): lac repressor; lacI; The lac repressor binds to the lac operator to inhibit transcription in E. coli. This inhibition can be relieved by adding lactose or isopropyl-β-D-thiogalactopyranoside (IPTG).
    877..898     +  protein_bind   CAP binding site: CAP binding activates transcription in the presence of cAMP. E. coli catabolite activator protein
    913..943     +  promoter       lac promoter: promoter for the E. coli lac operon
    947..969     +  protein_bind   lac operator (fragment): The lac repressor binds to the lac operator to inhibit transcription in E. coli. This inhibition can be relieved by adding lactose or isopropyl-β-D-thiogalactopyranoside (IPTG). lac repressor encoded by lacI
   1040..1161    -  polyA_signal   SV40 poly(A) signal: SV40 polyadenylation signal
   1156..1281    -  CDS            ble (fragment): BLE_KLEPN - Experimental evidence at protein level: Swiss-Prot protein existence level 1. Binding protein with a strong affinity to the bleomycin family of antibiotics. Binds to CL990; an antimitotic-antibiotic compound. From Klebsiella pneumoniae.
   1291..1665    -  CDS            BleoR: antibiotic-binding protein; Sh ble from Streptoalloteichus hindustanus; confers resistance to bleomycin, phleomycin, and Zeocin™
   1684..1731    -  promoter       EM7 promoter: synthetic bacterial promoter&nbsp
   1779..2108    -  promoter       SV40 promoter: SV40 enhancer and early promoter
   2122..2550    -  rep_origin     f1 ori (sequence partly withheld): f1 bacteriophage origin of replication; arrow indicates direction of (+) strand synthesis
   2571..2592    -  promoter       SV40 promoter (fragment): SV40 enhancer and early promoter
   2596..2820    -  polyA_signal   bGH poly(A) signal: bovine growth hormone polyadenylation signal
   2852..3085    -  LTR            3' LTR (ΔU3): self-inactivating 3' long terminal repeat (LTR) from HIV-1
   3087..3106    -  misc_feature   cPPT/CTS (fragment): central polypurine tract and central termination sequence of HIV-1
   3157..3745    -  misc_feature   WPRE: woodchuck hepatitis virus posttranscriptional regulatory element
   3761..4358    -  CDS            PuroR (fragment): puromycin N-acetyltransferase; pac from Streptomyces; confers resistance to puromycin
   4496..8599    -  CDS            Cas9: Cas9 (Csn1) endonuclease from the Streptococcus pyogenes Type II CRISPR/Cas system generates RNA-guided double strand breaks in DNA
   8624..8835    -  promoter       EF-1α core promoter: core promoter for human elongation factor EF-1α
   8861..8879    -  CDS            small t antigen (fragment): SV40 (simian virus 40) small t antigen
   8897..8972    -  misc_RNA       gRNA scaffold: guide RNA scaffold for the Streptococcus pyogenes CRISPR/Cas9 system
   9002..9242    -  promoter       U6 promoter: RNA polymerase III promoter for human U6 snRNA
   9293..9410    -  misc_feature   cPPT/CTS: central polypurine tract and central termination sequence of HIV-1
   9460..9560    -  CDS            Rev (fragment): human immunodeficiency virus 1 (HIV-1) Rev protein; rev; enhances nuclear export of unspliced and incompletely spliced viral mRNAs
   9937..10170   -  misc_feature   RRE: The Rev response element (RRE) of HIV-1 allows for Rev-dependent mRNA export from the nucleus to the cytoplasm.
  10316..10679   -  CDS            HIV-1 gag (fragment): gag protein from human immunodeficiency virus 1; gag
  10663..10788   -  misc_feature   HIV-1 Ψ: packaging signal of human immunodeficiency virus type 1
  10835..11015   -  LTR            5' LTR (truncated): truncated 5' long terminal repeat (LTR) from HIV-1
  11033..11232   -  promoter       CMV promoter: human cytomegalovirus (CMV) immediate early promoter
  11233..11612   -  enhancer       CMV enhancer: human cytomegalovirus immediate early enhancer
  11767..11819   +  misc_feature   bom (fragment): basis of mobility region from pBR322
  11878..11982   +  promoter       AmpR promoter: bla
  11983..12843   +  CDS            AmpR: β-lactamase; bla; confers resistance to ampicillin, carbenicillin, and related antibiotics
