[The description below was written by a language model from this plasmid's Addgene catalogue record and pLannotate feature annotations shown in this document.]
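Description:
lentiCRISPR v2-sgFDX1-1 is a single-vector lentiviral CRISPR construct built on the lentiCRISPR v2 backbone and designed to knock out human FDX1 (ferredoxin 1) in mammalian cells. It is propagated in E. coli as a high-copy plasmid through a ColE1/pUC-type origin with ampicillin selection (AmpR). The full sequence record is about 13 kb. The backbone also carries an f1 origin and an SV40/EM7-driven BleoR cassette lying outside the viral transfer region.

The lentiviral cassette is framed by a CMV enhancer/promoter fused to a truncated HIV-1 5' LTR and a self-inactivating ΔU3 3' LTR. This arrangement lets the genomic RNA be transcribed in packaging cells while the integrated provirus lacks LTR promoter activity. The Ψ packaging signal, a gag fragment, the RRE and cPPT/CTS support encapsidation, Rev-dependent nuclear export and efficient transduction. Packaging functions must be supplied in trans.

Inside the cassette, a human U6 RNA polymerase III promoter drives the FDX1-targeting spacer joined to the S. pyogenes gRNA scaffold. An EF-1α core promoter drives S. pyogenes Cas9, followed by a puromycin N-acetyltransferase coding sequence, with a WPRE downstream to enhance expression. The feature table does not annotate the linker between Cas9 and PuroR. Transduced cells therefore receive both nuclease and guide from one integrated provirus and can be enriched with puromycin.

The "-1" in the name suggests it is one of several FDX1 guides. The associated publication concerns cuproptosis and tumour radioresistance, consistent with use for generating FDX1-deficient cell lines.
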