Addgene plasmid #251679: lentiCRISPR v2-sgFDX1-1
Purpose: gRNA to knock out FDX1 in mammalian cells
Depositing lab: Boyi Gan. Depositing organization: University of Texas MD Anderson Cancer Center. Publication: Radiotherapy promotes cuproptosis and synergizes with cuproptosis inducers to overcome tumor radioresistance. Lei G, Sun M, Cheng J, Ye R, Lu Z, Horbath A, Huo D, Wu S, Alapati A, Aggarwal S, Xu Z, Mao C, Yan Y, Yao J, Li Q, Chen X, Lee H, Zhuang L, Jiang D, Pataer A, Roth JA, Navin N, Koong AC, You MJ, Lin SH, Gan B. Cancer Cell. 2025 Jun 9;43(6):1076-1092.e5. doi: 10.1016/j.ccell.2025.03.031. Epub 2025 Apr 10. PubMed 40215978.
Backbone
  Vector backbone: lentiCRISPR v2
  Backbone manufacturer: Feng Zhang (Addgene #52961)
  Backbone size w/o insert (bp): 12000
  Vector type: Lentiviral, CRISPR
  Selectable markers: Puromycin
Growth in bacteria
  Bacterial resistance: Ampicillin, 100 μg/mL
  Growth temperature: 37°C
  Growth strain: NEB Stable
  Copy number: High Copy
Gene/Insert
  Gene/Insert name: FDX1 ferredoxin 1
  gRNA/shRNA sequence: GCAGGCCGCTGGATCCAGCG
  Species: H. sapiens (human)
  Entrez Gene: FDX1 (a.k.a. ADX, FDX, LOH11CR1D)
  Cloning method: Restriction Enzyme; 5′ cloning site unknown (unknown if destroyed)
Terms and licenses: Academic/Nonprofit Terms; Industry Terms: Not Available to Industry
How to cite: lentiCRISPR v2-sgFDX1-1 was a gift from Boyi Gan (Addgene plasmid # 251679 ; http://n2t.net/addgene:251679 ; RRID:Addgene_251679)
